Addgene plasmid #223943: HCT46_rAAV-eHGT_1188m-minBglobin-SYFP2-WPRE3-BGHpA
Purpose: Direct-expressing SYFP2 AAV virus
Depositing lab: Tanya Daigle & Allen Institute for Brain Science. Depositing organization: Allen Institute. Publication: Enhancer AAVs for targeting spinal motor neurons and descending motor pathways in rodents and macaque. Kussick E, Johansen N, Taskin N, Chowdhury A, Quinlan MA, Fraser A, Clark AG, Wynalda B, Martinez R, Groce EL, Reding M, Liang E, Shulga L, Huang C, Casper T, Clark M, Ho W, Gao Y, van Velthoven CTJ, Sobieski C, Ferrer R, Berg MR, Curtis BC, English C, Day JC, Fortuna MG, Donadio N, Newman D, Yao S, Chakka AB, Goldy J, Torkelson A, Guzman JB, Chakrabarty R, Nguy B, Guilford N, Pham TH, Wright V, Ronellenfitch K, Naidoo R, Kenney J, Williford A, Ramakrishnan C, Drinnenberg A, Gudsnuk K, Thyagarajan B, Smith KA, Dee N, Deisseroth K, Zeng H, Yao Z, Tasic B, Levi BP, Hodge R, Bakken TE, Lein ES, Ting JT, Daigle TL. Cell Rep. 2025 Jun 24;44(6):115730. doi: 10.1016/j.celrep.2025.115730. Epub 2025 May 21. PubMed 40403722.
Backbone
  Vector backbone: rAAV-minBglobin-SYFP2-WPRE3-BGHpA
  Backbone manufacturer: Allen Institute for Brain Science
  Backbone size w/o insert (bp): 4244
  Vector type: AAV
Growth in bacteria
  Bacterial resistance: Ampicillin, 100 μg/mL
  Growth temperature: 37°C
  Growth strain: NEB Stable
  Copy number: High Copy
Gene/Insert
  Gene/Insert name: SYFP2
  Species: Synthetic
  Insert size (bp): 720
  Mutation: N/A
  Promoter: minBglobin
  Cloning method: Restriction Enzyme; 5′ cloning site MluI (unknown if destroyed); 3′ cloning site SacI (unknown if destroyed)
  Sequencing primers: 5′ CAGACATGGTGCTGGAGG; 3′ CAGTTCTCTTGCCTGACAC
Terms and licenses: Academic/Nonprofit Terms; Industry Terms: Not Available to Industry
How to cite: HCT46_rAAV-eHGT_1188m-minBglobin-SYFP2-WPRE3-BGHpA was a gift from Tanya Daigle & Allen Institute for Brain Science (Addgene plasmid # 223943 ; http://n2t.net/addgene:223943 ; RRID:Addgene_223943)
