[The description below was written by a language model from this plasmid's Addgene catalogue record and pLannotate feature annotations shown in this document.]
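Description:
HCT46_rAAV-eHGT_1188m-minBglobin-SYFP2-WPRE3-BGHpA is a recombinant AAV transfer plasmid from an enhancer-AAV collection, built on the rAAV-minBglobin-SYFP2-WPRE3-BGHpA backbone and sequenced at 5,652 nt. It is propagated in E. coli as a high-copy plasmid using a ColE1/pUC-type origin and ampicillin selection (β-lactamase with its own promoter). An f1 phage origin and small remnants of pBR322 bom and rop sequences also sit in the bacterial backbone. The listed recombination-deficient growth strain is consistent with the need to keep the AAV2 inverted terminal repeats intact. The annotation finds one complete ITR downstream of the cassette and only short ITR fragments at the upstream end, which may reflect the difficulty of sequencing or annotating these hairpin repeats.

Between the ITRs, which provide the signals for replication and packaging of the genome into AAV capsids, lies a single direct-expression reporter cassette. As the name indicates, a candidate enhancer designated eHGT_1188m is placed upstream of a minimal β-globin promoter. Neither element is annotated in the feature table, but the unannotated stretch preceding the coding sequence is where they would lie, and the recorded MluI and SacI cloning sites probably mark where the enhancer was inserted, although the record does not say this outright. The minimal promoter has little activity by itself, so expression of the yellow fluorescent protein SYFP2 depends on the enhancer. A shortened woodchuck post-transcriptional regulatory element (WPRE3, detected as two WPRE fragments) boosts transcript expression, and the bovine growth hormone polyadenylation signal terminates the message. The construct is used to make AAV that labels enhancer-defined cell populations with SYFP2 without needing a recombinase. The associated publication concerns targeting spinal motor neurons and descending motor pathways in rodents and macaque, but the record does not state the specificity of this particular enhancer.
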