Features (pLannotate 1.2.2; 14 found; start..end, strand, type, name):
     12..39      +  repeat_region  AAV2 ITR (fragment): inverted terminal repeat of adeno-associated virus serotype 2 inverted
     68..95      +  repeat_region  AAV2 ITR (fragment): inverted terminal repeat of adeno-associated virus serotype 2 inverted
   1670..2386    +  CDS            SYFP2: SYFP2 is a basic (constitutively fluorescent) yellow fluorescent protein published in 2006, derived from Aequorea victoria. It is reported to be a very rapidly-maturing monomer with moderate acid sensitivity.
   2426..2583    +  misc_feature   WPRE (fragment): woodchuck hepatitis virus posttranscriptional regulatory element
   2589..2669    +  misc_feature   WPRE (fragment): woodchuck hepatitis virus posttranscriptional regulatory element
   2686..2797    +  polyA_signal   bGH poly(A) signal: bovine growth hormone polyadenylation signal
   2915..3055    +  repeat_region  AAV2 ITR: inverted terminal repeat of adeno-associated virus serotype 2 inverted
   3060..3111    -  misc_feature   bom (fragment): basis of mobility region from pBR322
   3130..3585    +  rep_origin     f1 ori (sequence partly withheld): f1 bacteriophage origin of replication; arrow indicates direction of (+) strand synthesis
   3586..3635    -  misc_feature   bom (fragment): basis of mobility region from pBR322
   3737..3772    -  CDS            rop (fragment): Rop protein, which maintains plasmids at low copy number; rop
   3867..3971    +  promoter       AmpR promoter: bla
   3972..4832    +  CDS            AmpR: β-lactamase; bla; confers resistance to ampicillin, carbenicillin, and related antibiotics
   5003..5591    +  rep_origin     ori: high-copy-number ColE1/pMB1/pBR322/pUC origin of replication
>Addgene plasmid #223943 | HCT46_rAAV-eHGT_1188m-minBglobin-SYFP2-WPRE3-BGHpA | addgene full sequence | sequence record 445735 | Addgene NGS Result
CCTGCAGGCAGCTGCGCGCTCGCTCGCTCACTGAGGCCGCCCGGGCGTCGGGCGACCTTTGGTCGCCCGG
CCTCAGTGAGCGAGCGAGCGCGCAGAGAGGGAGTGGCCAACTCCATCACTAGGGGTTCCTGCGGCCGCAC
GCGTCAGACATGGTGCTGGAGGAGCTGAGAGTTCTACATCTTGGTCCACAGGCAGGCAGAAGGAGGCTGT
AACTGTGTGCAGCTTCAGCATAGGCGACCTCAGAGCATGCCTCCAACAAGGCTATACCTCCTAATAGTGT
CACTCCCCATCCAAGCATTTAAACATGTAAGTCTATGGGGACCATACCTATTCAAACCACCACAAGTACC
AGCCTGGTACCTGATCCTTAGTGTCATTAACTGGGGCAGGGACCTCAGTCAGACCTGATCTTTATCCATA
TTTGGGTTGTAGGGCCAGGAGAGTGGCTATAATGCCTAAATTAAGGCCTTGACATTTCCCGAAGAGCCAG
TGTCGACACAGTGAAGGGGACTGAGGGGCTTCCCTGTCCGTTCTGCATCTGAAGGAGCTAAGACTTTCAT
GTTCCATCTGTACATAGACCTGCAACCCGGCATCCATGCTGTCTTTGTCAACAGGACCTGAATCATCCAC
ACAGCCACAGAAAGGTGGCCATGGCATGCAGCCTGGGCTTTCCCAAAAAGGCTTCAGCTCCATGGCCCCA
AGGCCAAGGCTTCAGTCCAGGGCAACAGCCTCACCAGGGCTGCAGTACAAATCCTTCTCAGTGGCTAGAG
GCATCTGGCCAAGATGTCTTCTTTCATGACAGATGAAAAACTGTAAAGAAAAGTCTCGACATCTGGAAAA
CGGTGCCTTTGTTGTACAGTTAATAAGAGAAAGCCATGTGTTAAAACAAGATGGCTCTTGTCCGAACAAT
TTTGAATGAACTGCTCCAAGACGTGGATGAGCCAGGAGACAAACTCAGCAGGGAGACAGAGACTTCTGAA
TTCAGGGAAGTGCTTTCTCCACTTATATGTAAGTAAAAACATCATTTCACTTAGATAATTAAGGCTCAGA
GCCTTTGTGCCAGGAGTACTCGCAGGAGTCCAGGTGCCTGGGTCCCATCCAGACCAATTAAACCAAACTC
TGGGGAAGGGGATGTAAGGGGAGCAAAGAGCATGGGGAGCCTTGCAGGGGGGAGGGGATGGGTGGAAGCA
TGGAGGTATGGGAGCAGGCATCTGTTTATACTTCGGAGATCACTGATGCTACACTCACTAAGGTTGGAAC
TTTTTCCACTGAGCTTACATTACTATAACAGTCTTCCTTCTGTGACTCCAGGCACAGGGTCCTCTCCATA
CCCAGGGCATCCAGGAGGCTGAACCTGGCCATAGAGACCCAGTTGTAAATGCATTTCTCCTCTGGATCCT
TAAGTCCAAGGCTGGCAGCAGAGGTATGGATGCTGGTCACAGGATCCCTCCATCCCAGGTCTGGAGATTC
TCCAACCTTATTACTCAGTGTACATGTGAGTGATGACCTGCCAGGCAGCTAGATGCCCTGGCCGAGATGG
TGGCCTGGTCAGTGTCAGGCAAGAGAACTGGAGCTCGGGCTGGGCATAAAAGTCAGGGCAGAGCCATCTA
TTGCTTACATTTGCTTCTGGGATCCAGATCTTTCGAAGCTAGCGCTACCGGTCGCCACCATGGTGAGCAA
GGGCGAGGAGCTGTTCACCGGGGTGGTGCCCATCCTGGTCGAGCTGGACGGCGACGTAAACGGCCACAAG
TTCAGCGTGTCCGGCGAGGGCGAGGGCGATGCCACCTACGGCAAGCTGACCCTGAAGCTGATCTGCACCA
CCGGCAAGCTGCCCGTGCCCTGGCCCACCCTCGTGACCACCCTGGGCTACGGCGTGCAGTGCTTCGCCCG
CTACCCCGACCACATGAAGCAGCACGACTTCTTCAAGTCCGCCATGCCCGAAGGCTACGTCCAGGAGCGC
ACCATCTTCTTCAAGGACGACGGCAACTACAAGACCCGCGCCGAGGTGAAGTTCGAGGGCGACACCCTGG
TGAACCGCATCGAGCTGAAGGGCATCGACTTCAAGGAGGACGGCAACATCCTGGGGCACAAGCTGGAGTA
CAACTACAACAGCCACAACGTCTATATCACCGCCGACAAGCAGAAGAACGGCATCAAGGCCAACTTCAAG
ATCCGCCACAACATCGAGGACGGCGGCGTGCAGCTCGCCGACCACTACCAGCAGAACACCCCCATCGGCG
ACGGCCCCGTGCTGCTGCCCGACAACCACTACCTGAGCTACCAGTCCAAGCTGAGCAAAGACCCCAACGA
GAAGCGCGATCACATGGTCCTGCTGGAGTTCGTGACCGCCGCCGGGATCACTCTCGGCATGGACGAGCTG
TACAAGTAAGTCGACGGCGCGCCGCGGCCGCGAATTCGATATCATAATCAACCTCTGGATTACAAAATTT
GTGAAAGATTGACTGGTATTCTTAACTATGTTGCTCCTTTTACGCTATGTGGATACGCTGCTTTAATGCC
TTTGTATCATGCTATTGCTTCCCGTATGGCTTTCATTTTCTCCTCCTTGTATAAATCCTGGTTAGTTCTT
GCCACGGCGGAACTCATCGCCGCCTGCCTTGCCCGCTGCTGGACAGGGGCTCGGCTGTTGGGCACTGACA
ATTCCGTGGCTCGAGAGATCTTCGACTGTGCCTTCTAGTTGCCAGCCATCTGTTGTTTGCCCCTCCCCCG
TGCCTTCCTTGACCCTGGAAGGTGCCACTCCCACTGTCCTTTCCTAATAAAATGAGGAAATTGCATCGCA
TTGTCTGAGTAGGTGTCATTCTATTCTGGGGGGTGGGGTGGGGCAGGACAGCAAGGGGGAGGATTGGGAA
GACAATAGCAGGCATGAGATCTCACGTGCGGACCGAGCGGCCGCAGGAACCCCTAGTGATGGAGTTGGCC
ACTCCCTCTCTGCGCGCTCGCTCGCTCACTGAGGCCGGGCGACCAAAGGTCGCCCGACGCCCGGGCTTTG
CCCGGGCGGCCTCAGTGAGCGAGCGAGCGCGCAGCTGCCTGCAGGGGCGCCTGATGCGGTATTTTCTCCT
TACGCATCTGTGCGGTATTTCACACCGCATA
[95 nt withheld, positions 3112-3206]
T
[46 nt withheld, positions 3208-3253]
C
[141 nt withheld, positions 3255-3395]
CCTTTGACGTTGGAGTCCACGTTCTTT
[37 nt withheld, positions 3423-3459]
ACTCTATCTCGGGCTATTCTTTTGATTTATAAGGGATTTTGCCGATTTCGGTCTATTGGTTAAAAAATGA
GCTGATTTAACAAAAATTTAACGCGAATTTTAACAAAATATTAACGTTTACAATTTTATGGTGCACTCTC
AGTACAATCTGCTCTGATGCCGCATAGTTAAGCCAGCCCCGACACCCGCCAACACCCGCTGACGCGCCCT
GACGGGCTTGTCTGCTCCCGGCATCCGCTTACAGACAAGCTGTGACCGTCTCCGGGAGCTGCATGTGTCA
GAGGTTTTCACCGTCATCACCGAAACGCGCGAGACGAAAGGGCCTCGTGATACGCCTATTTTTATAGGTT
AATGTCATGATAATAATGGTTTCTTAGACGTCAGGTGGCACTTTTCGGGGAAATGTGCGCGGAACCCCTA
TTTGTTTATTTTTCTAAATACATTCAAATATGTATCCGCTCATGAGACAATAACCCTGATAAATGCTTCA
ATAATATTGAAAAAGGAAGAGTATGAGTATTCAACATTTCCGTGTCGCCCTTATTCCCTTTTTTGCGGCA
TTTTGCCTTCCTGTTTTTGCTCACCCAGAAACGCTGGTGAAAGTAAAAGATGCTGAAGATCAGTTGGGTG
CACGAGTGGGTTACATCGAACTGGATCTCAACAGCGGTAAGATCCTTGAGAGTTTTCGCCCCGAAGAACG
TTTTCCAATGATGAGCACTTTTAAAGTTCTGCTATGTGGCGCGGTATTATCCCGTATTGACGCCGGGCAA
GAGCAACTCGGTCGCCGCATACACTATTCTCAGAATGACTTGGTTGAGTACTCACCAGTCACAGAAAAGC
ATCTTACGGATGGCATGACAGTAAGAGAATTATGCAGTGCTGCCATAACCATGAGTGATAACACTGCGGC
CAACTTACTTCTGACAACGATCGGAGGACCGAAGGAGCTAACCGCTTTTTTGCACAACATGGGGGATCAT
GTAACTCGCCTTGATCGTTGGGAACCGGAGCTGAATGAAGCCATACCAAACGACGAGCGTGACACCACGA
TGCCTGTAGCAATGGCAACAACGTTGCGCAAACTATTAACTGGCGAACTACTTACTCTAGCTTCCCGGCA
ACAATTAATAGACTGGATGGAGGCGGATAAAGTTGCAGGACCACTTCTGCGCTCGGCCCTTCCGGCTGGC
TGGTTTATTGCTGATAAATCTGGAGCCGGTGAGCGTGGGTCTCGCGGTATCATTGCAGCACTGGGGCCAG
ATGGTAAGCCCTCCCGTATCGTAGTTATCTACACGACGGGGAGTCAGGCAACTATGGATGAACGAAATAG
ACAGATCGCTGAGATAGGTGCCTCACTGATTAAGCATTGGTAACTGTCAGACCAAGTTTACTCATATATA
CTTTAGATTGATTTAAAACTTCATTTTTAATTTAAAAGGATCTAGGTGAAGATCCTTTTTGATAATCTCA
TGACCAAAATCCCTTAACGTGAGTTTTCGTTCCACTGAGCGTCAGACCCCGTAGAAAAGATCAAAGGATC
TTCTTGAGATCCTTTTTTTCTGCGCGTAATCTGCTGCTTGCAAACAAAAAAACCACCGCTACCAGCGGTG
GTTTGTTTGCCGGATCAAGAGCTACCAACTCTTTTTCCGAAGGTAACTGGCTTCAGCAGAGCGCAGATAC
CAAATACTGTTCTTCTAGTGTAGCCGTAGTTAGGCCACCACTTCAAGAACTCTGTAGCACCGCCTACATA
CCTCGCTCTGCTAATCCTGTTACCAGTGGCTGCTGCCAGTGGCGATAAGTCGTGTCTTACCGGGTTGGAC
TCAAGACGATAGTTACCGGATAAGGCGCAGCGGTCGGGCTGAACGGGGGGTTCGTGCACACAGCCCAGCT
TGGAGCGAACGACCTACACCGAACTGAGATACCTACAGCGTGAGCTATGAGAAAGCGCCACGCTTCCCGA
AGGGAGAAAGGCGGACAGGTATCCGGTAAGCGGCAGGGTCGGAACAGGAGAGCGCACGAGGGAGCTTCCA
GGGGGAAACGCCTGGTATCTTTATAGTCCTGTCGGGTTTCGCCACCTCTGACTTGAGCGTCGATTTTTGT
GATGCTCGTCAGGGGGGCGGAGCCTATGGAAAAACGCCAGCAACGCGGCCTTTTTACGGTTCCTGGCCTT
TTGCTGGCCTTTTGCTCACATGT
